>Addgene plasmid #221994 | TL1 alphaDdCBE A1 (DddA6-C) - TL1 alphaL_DdCBE 2 (left, DddA11-C) | addgene full sequence | sequence record 438723 | Addgene NGS Result
GCACATTTCCCCGAAAAGTGCCACCTGACGTCGACGGATCGGGAGATCTCCCGATCCCCTATGGTGCACT
CTCAGTACAATCTGCTCTGATGCCGCATAGTTAAGCCAGTATCTGCTCCCTGCTTGTGTGTTGGAGGTCG
CTGAGTAGTGCGCGAGCAAAATTTAAGCTACAACAAGGCAAGGCTTGACCGACAATTGCATGAAGAATCT
GCTTAGGGTTAGGCGTTTTGCGCTGCTTCGCGATGTACGGGCCAGATATACGCGTTGACATTGATTATTG
ACTAGTTATTAATAGTAATCAATTACGGGGTCATTAGTTCATAGCCCATATATGGAGTTCCGCGTTACAT
AACTTACGGTAAATGGCCCGCCTGGCTGACCGCCCAACGACCCCCGCCCATTGACGTCAATAATGACGTA
TGTTCCCATAGTAACGCCAATAGGGACTTTCCATTGACGTCAATGGGTGGAGTATTTACGGTAAACTGCC
CACTTGGCAGTACATCAAGTGTATCATATGCCAAGTACGCCCCCTATTGACGTCAATGACGGTAAATGGC
CCGCCTGGCATTATGCCCAGTACATGACCTTATGGGACTTTCCTACTTGGCAGTACATCTACGTATTAGT
CATCGCTATTACCATGGTGATGCGGTTTTGGCAGTACATCAATGGGCGTGGATAGCGGTTTGACTCACGG
GGATTTCCAAGTCTCCACCCCATTGACGTCAATGGGAGTTTGTTTTGGCACCAAAATCAACGGGACTTTC
CAAAATGTCGTAACAACTCCGCCCCATTGACGCAAATGGGCGGTAGGCGTGTACGGTGGGAGGTCTATAT
AAGCAGAGCTCTCTGGCTAACTAGAGAACCCACTGCTTACTGGCTTATCGAAATTAATACGACTCACTAT
AGGGAGACCCAAGCTGGCTAGCACCATGGCCTCCGTTCTGACCCCGCTGCTGCTGCGTGGCCTGACCGGC
TCCGCTCGTCGTCTGCCAGTTCCGCGTGCGAAAATCCATTCCCTGGACTACAAAGACCATGACGGTGATT
ATAAAGATCATGACATCGATTACAAGGATGACGATGACAAGATGGACATCGCGGATCTGCGTACCCTGGG
TTACAGCCAGCAGCAGCAGGAGAAGATCAAGCCAAAGGTGCGCAGCACCGTGGCCCAGCACCATGAAGCT
CTGGTGGGTCACGGCTTCACCCACGCGCACATCGTGGCTCTGAGCCAGCACCCAGCCGCGCTGGGTACCG
TGGCCGTGAAATATCAGGACATGATTGCTGCCCTGCCAGAGGCTACCCATGAAGCGATTGTGGGTGTGGG
CAAGAGAGGAGCCGGTGCTCGTGCGCTGGAGGCCCTGCTGACCGTGGCCGGTGAACTGCGTGGCCCGCCG
CTGCAGCTGGATACCGGCCAGCTGCTGAAAATCGCGAAACGTGGCGGTGTGACCGCTGTGGAAGCTGTGC
ATGCCTGGCGTAATGCTCTGACCGGTGCCCCCCTGAACCTGACCCCGGACCAAGTGGTGGCTATCGCCAG
CAACATTGGCGGCAAGCAAGCGCTCGAAACGGTGCAGCGGCTGTTGCCGGTGCTGTGCCAGGACCATGGC
CTGACTCCGGACCAAGTGGTGGCTATCGCCAGCCACGATGGCGGCAAGCAAGCGCTCGAAACGGTGCAGC
GGCTGTTGCCGGTGCTGTGCCAGGACCATGGCCTGACCCCGGACCAAGTGGTGGCTATCGCCAGCAACAT
TGGCGGCAAGCAAGCGCTCGAAACGGTGCAGCGGCTGTTGCCGGTGCTGTGCCAGGACCATGGCCTGACC
CCGGACCAAGTGGTGGCTATCGCCAGCAACAATGGCGGCAAGCAAGCGCTCGAAACGGTGCAGCGGCTGT
TGCCGGTGCTGTGCCAGGACCATGGCCTGACCCCGGACCAAGTGGTGGCTATCGCCAGCAACAATGGCGG
CAAGCAAGCGCTCGAAACGGTGCAGCGGCTGTTGCCGGTGCTGTGCCAGGACCATGGCCTGACCCCGGAC
CAAGTGGTGGCTATCGCCAGCAACAATGGCGGCAAGCAAGCGCTCGAAACGGTGCAGCGGCTGTTGCCGG
TGCTGTGCCAGGACCATGGCCTGACCCCGGACCAAGTGGTGGCTATCGCCAGCAACGGTGGCGGCAAGCA
AGCGCTCGAAACGGTGCAGCGGCTGTTGCCGGTGCTGTGCCAGGACCATGGCCTCACACCCGATCAGGTC
GTGGCTATCGCCAGCAACGGTGGCGGCAAGCAAGCGCTCGAAACGGTGCAGCGGCTGTTGCCGGTGCTGT
GCCAGGACCATGGCCTGACCCCGGACCAAGTGGTGGCTATCGCCAGCAACGGTGGCGGCAAGCAAGCGCT
CGAAACGGTGCAGCGGCTGTTGCCGGTGCTGTGCCAGGACCATGGCCTGACCCCGGACCAAGTGGTGGCT
ATCGCCAGCAACAATGGCGGCAAGCAAGCGCTCGAAACGGTGCAGCGGCTGTTGCCGGTGCTGTGCCAGG
ACCATGGCCTGACCCCGGACCAAGTGGTGGCTATCGCCAGCAACGGTGGCGGCAAGCAAGCGCTCGAAAC
GGTGCAGCGGCTGTTGCCGGTGCTGTGCCAGGACCATGGCCTGACCCCGGACCAAGTGGTGGCTATCGCC
AGCAACGGTGGCGGCAAGCAAGCGCTCGAAACGGTGCAGCGGCTGTTGCCGGTGCTGTGCCAGGACCATG
GCCTGACCCCGGACCAAGTGGTGGCTATCGCCAGCAACATTGGCGGCAAGCAAGCGCTCGAAACGGTGCA
GCGGCTGTTGCCGGTGCTGTGCCAGGACCATGGCCTGACCCCGGACCAAGTGGTGGCTATCGCCAGCAAC
ATTGGCGGCAAGCAAGCGCTCGAAACGGTGCAGCGGCTGTTGCCGGTGCTGTGCCAGGACCATGGCCTGA
CCCCGGACCAAGTGGTGGCTATCGCCAGCAACAATGGCGGCAAGCAAGCGCTCGAAAGCATTGTGGCCCA
GCTGAGCCGGCCTGATCCGGCGTTGGCCGCGTTGACCAACGATCACCTGGTGGCCCTGGCCTGCCTGGGC
GGTCGTCCGGCCCTGGATGCGGTGAAGAAAGGCCTGGGTGGATCCGCCATTCCAGTGAAGCGCGGCGCTA
CCGGTGAAACCAAAGTGTTTATCGGTAACAGCAACAGCCCGAAGAGCCCGACCAAAGGCGGTTGCTCTGG
CGGCTCAACTAATCTGAGCGACATCATTGAGAAGGAGACTGGGAAACAGCTGGTCATTCAGGAGTCCATC
CTGATGCTGCCTGAGGAGGTGGAGGAAGTGATCGGCAACAAGCCAGAGTCTGACATCCTGGTGCACACCG
CCTACGACGAGTCCACAGATGAGAATGTGATGCTGCTGACCTCTGACGCCCCCGAGTATAAGCCTTGGGC
CCTGGTCATCCAGGATTCTAACGGCGAGAATAAGATCAAGATGCTGTGATAAGGGGTCTTTGTCCTCTGT
ACTGTCTCTCTCCTTGCCCCTAACCCAAAAAGCTTCATTTTTCTGTGTAGGCTGCACAAGAGCCTTGATT
GAAGATATATTCTTTCTGAACAGTATTTAAGGTTTCCAATAAAATGTACACCCCTCAGAACTTCTGAGGC
GGAAAGAACCAGCTGGGGCTCTAGGGGGTATCCCC
[124 nt withheld, positions 3676-3799]
C
[91 nt withheld, positions 3801-3891]
A
[49 nt withheld, positions 3893-3941]
CCTTTGACGTTGGAGTCCACGTTCTTT
[37 nt withheld, positions 3969-4005]
ACCCTATCTCGGTCTATTCTTTTGATTTATAAGGGATTTTGCCGATTTCGGCCTATTGGTTAAAAAATGA
GCTGATTTAACAAAAATTTAACGCGAATTAATTCTGTGGAATGTGTGTCAGTTAGGGTGTGGAAAGTCCC
CAGGCTCCCCAGCAGGCAGAAGTATGCAAAGCATGCATCTCAATTAGTCAGCAACCAGGTGTGGAAAGTC
CCCAGGCTCCCCAGCAGGCAGAAGTATGCAAAGCATGCATCTCAATTAGTCAGCAACCATAGTCCCGCCC
CTAACTCCGCCCATCCCGCCCCTAACTCCGCCCAGTTCCGCCCATTCTCCGCCCCATGGCTGACTAATTT
TTTTTATTTATGCAGAGGCCGAGGCCGCCTCTGCCTCTGAGCTATTCCAGAAGTAGTGAGGAGGCTTTTT
TGGAGGCCTAGGCTTTTGCAAAAAGCTCCCGGGAGCTTGTATATCCATTTTCGGATCTGATCAGCACGTG
TTGACAATTAATCATCGGCATAGTATATCGGCATAGTATAATACGACAAGGTGAGGAACTAAACCATGGC
CAAGCCTTTGTCTCAAGAAGAATCCACCCTCATTGAAAGAGCAACGGCTACAATCAACAGCATCCCCATC
TCTGAAGACTACAGCGTCGCCAGCGCAGCTCTCTCTAGCGACGGCCGCATCTTCACTGGTGTCAATGTAT
ATCATTTTACTGGGGGACCTTGTGCAGAACTCGTGGTGCTGGGCACTGCTGCTGCTGCGGCAGCTGGCAA
CCTGACTTGTATCGTCGCGATCGGAAATGAGAACAGGGGCATCTTGAGCCCCTGCGGACGGTGCCGACAG
GTGCTTCTCGATCTGCATCCTGGGATCAAAGCCATAGTGAAGGACAGTGATGGACAGCCGACGGCAGTTG
GGATTCGTGAATTGCTGCCCTCTGGTTATGTGTGGGAGGGCTAAGCACTTCGTGGCCGAGGAGCAGGACT
GACACGTGCTACGAGATTTCGATTCCACCGCCGCCTTCTATGAAAGGTTGGGCTTCGGAATCGTTTTCCG
GGACGCCGGCTGGATGATCCTCCAGCGCGGGGATCTCATGCTGGAGTTCTTCGCCCACCCCAACTTGTTT
ATTGCAGCTTATAATGGTTACAAATAAAGCAATAGCATCACAAATTTCACAAATAAAGCATTTTTTTCAC
TGCATTCTAGTTGTGGTTTGTCCAAACTCATCAATGTATCTTATCATGTCTGTATACCGTCGACCTCTAG
CTAGAGCTTGGCGTAATCATGGTCATAGCTGTTTCCTGTGTGAAATTGTTATCCGCTCACAATTCCACAC
AACATACGAGCCGGAAGCATAAAGTGTAAAGCCTGGGGTGCCTAATGAGTGAGCTAACTCACATTAATTG
CGTTGCGCTCACTGCCCGCTTTCCAGTCGGGAAACCTGTCGTGCCAGCTGCATTAATGAATCGGCCAACG
CGCGGGGAGAGGCGGTTTGCGTATTGGGCGCTCTTCCGCTTCCTCGCTCACTGACTCGCTGCGCTCGGTC
GTTCGGCTGCGGCGAGCGGTATCAGCTCACTCAAAGGCGGTAATACGGTTATCCACAGAATCAGGGGATA
ACGCAGGAAAGAACATGTGAGCAAAAGGCCAGCAAAAGGCCAGGAACCGTAAAAAGGCCGCGTTGCTGGC
GTTTTTCCATAGGCTCCGCCCCCCTGACGAGCATCACAAAAATCGACGCTCAAGTCAGAGGTGGCGAAAC
CCGACAGGACTATAAAGATACCAGGCGTTTCCCCCTGGAAGCTCCCTCGTGCGCTCTCCTGTTCCGACCC
TGCCGCTTACCGGATACCTGTCCGCCTTTCTCCCTTCGGGAAGCGTGGCGCTTTCTCATAGCTCACGCTG
TAGGTATCTCAGTTCGGTGTAGGTCGTTCGCTCCAAGCTGGGCTGTGTGCACGAACCCCCCGTTCAGCCC
GACCGCTGCGCCTTATCCGGTAACTATCGTCTTGAGTCCAACCCGGTAAGACACGACTTATCGCCACTGG
CAGCAGCCACTGGTAACAGGATTAGCAGAGCGAGGTATGTAGGCGGTGCTACAGAGTTCTTGAAGTGGTG
GCCTAACTACGGCTACACTAGAAGAACAGTATTTGGTATCTGCGCTCTGCTGAAGCCAGTTACCTTCGGA
AAAAGAGTTGGTAGCTCTTGATCCGGCAAACAAACCACCGCTGGTAGCGGTGGTTTTTTTGTTTGCAAGC
AGCAGATTACGCGCAGAAAAAAAGGATCTCAAGAAGATCCTTTGATCTTTTCTACGGGGTCTGACGCTCA
GTGGAACGAAAACTCACGTTAAGGGATTTTGGTCATGAGATTATCAAAAAGGATCTTCACCTAGATCCTT
TTAAATTAAAAATGAAGTTTTAAATCAATCTAAAGTATATATGAGTAAACTTGGTCTGACAGTTACCAAT
GTTTAATCAGTGAGGCACCTATCTCAGCGATCTGTCTATTTCGTTCATCCATAGTTGCCTGACTCCCCGT
CGTGTAGATAACTACGATACGGGAGGGCTTACCATCTGGCCCCAGTGCTGCAATGATACCGCGAGACCCA
CGCTCACCGGCTCCAGATTTATCAGCAATAAACCAGCCAGCCGGAAGGGCCGAGCGCAGAAGTGGTCCTG
CAACTTTATCCGCCTCCATCCAGTCTATTAATTGTTGCCGGGAAGCTAGAGTAAGTAGTTCGCCAGTTAA
TAGTTTGCGCAACGTTGTTGCCATTGCTACAGGCATCGTGGTGTCACGCTCGTCGTTTGGTATGGCTTCA
TTCAGCTCCGGTTCCCAACGATCAAGGCGAGTTACATGATCCCCCATGTTGTGCAAAAAAGCGGTTAGCT
CCTTCGGTCCTCCGATCGTTGTCAGAAGTAAGTTGGCCGCAGTGTTATCACTCATGGTTATGGCAGCACT
GCATAATTCTCTTACTGTCATGCCATCCGTAAGATGCTTTTCTGTGACTGGTGAGTACTCAACCAAGTCA
TTCTGAGAATAGTGTATGCGGCGACCGAGTTGCTCTTGCCCGGCGTCAATACGGGATAATACCGCGCCAC
ATAGCAGAACTTTAAAAGTGCTCATCATTGGAAAACGTTCTTCGGGGCGAAAACTCTCAAGGATCTTACC
GCTGTTGAGATCCAGTTCGATGTAACCCACTCGTGCACCCAACTGATCTTCAGCATCTTTTACTTTCACC
AGCGTTTCTGGGTGAGCAAAAACAGGAAGGCAAAATGCCGCAAAAAAGGGAATAAGGGCGACACGGAAAT
GTTGAATACTCATACTCTTCCTTTTTCAATATTATTGAAGCATTTATCAGGGTTATTGTCTCATGAGCGG
ATACATATTTGAATGTATTTAGAAAAATAAACAAATAGGGGTTCCGC
Features (pLannotate 1.2.2; 25 found; start..end, strand, type, name):
     60..112     -  misc_feature   bom (fragment): basis of mobility region from pBR322
    267..646     +  enhancer       CMV enhancer: human cytomegalovirus immediate early enhancer
    647..850     +  promoter       CMV promoter: human cytomegalovirus (CMV) immediate early promoter
    846..879     +  LTR            5' LTR (truncated) (fragment): truncated 5' long terminal repeat (LTR) from HIV-1
    895..913     +  promoter       T7 promoter: promoter for bacteriophage T7 RNA polymerase
    942..1025    +  CDS            COX8A (fragment): COX8A_HUMAN - Also known as COX8, COX8L. Experimental evidence at protein level: Swiss-Prot protein existence level 1. Component of the cytochrome c oxidase, the last enzyme in the mitochondrial electron transport chain which drives oxidative phosphorylation. The respiratory chain contains 3 multisubunit complexes succinate dehydrogenase (complex II, CII), ubiquinol- cytochrome c oxidoreductase (cytochrome b-c1 complex, complex III, CIII) and cytochrome c oxidase (complex IV, CIV), that cooperate to transfer electrons derived from NADH and succinate to molecular oxygen, creating an electrochem
   1026..1091    +  CDS            3xFLAG: three tandem FLAG® epitope tags, followed by an enterokinase cleavage site
   1104..1610    +  CDS            avrBs3 (fragment): AVRB3_XANEU - Experimental evidence at protein level: Swiss-Prot protein existence level 1. Avirulence protein. Acts as a transcription factor in C.annuum plants. In susceptible plants lacking the Bs3 resistance gene induces expression of a number of genes, including genes homologous to a family of auxin-induced genes, alpha-expansin genes, pectate lyase, anthocyanidin glucoside rhamnosyl transferase and at least one transcription factor, UPA20. Their expression leads to plant hypertrophy in mesophyll cells, probably mainly mediated by UPA20 (PubMed:17962565). In resistant plants induces the h
   2997..3143    +  CDS            avrBs3 (fragment): AVRB3_XANEU - Experimental evidence at protein level: Swiss-Prot protein existence level 1. Avirulence protein. Acts as a transcription factor in C.annuum plants. In susceptible plants lacking the Bs3 resistance gene induces expression of a number of genes, including genes homologous to a family of auxin-induced genes, alpha-expansin genes, pectate lyase, anthocyanidin glucoside rhamnosyl transferase and at least one transcription factor, UPA20. Their expression leads to plant hypertrophy in mesophyll cells, probably mainly mediated by UPA20 (PubMed:17962565). In resistant plants induces the h
   3228..3476    +  CDS            UGI: UNGI_BPPB2 - Experimental evidence at protein level: Swiss-Prot protein existence level 1. This protein binds specifically and reversibly to the host uracil-DNA glycosylase, preventing removal of uracil residues from PBS2 DNA by the host uracil-excision repair system. From Bacillus phage PBS2 (Bacteriophage PBS2).
   3634..3655    +  promoter       SV40 promoter (fragment): SV40 enhancer and early promoter
   3676..4104    +  rep_origin     f1 ori (sequence partly withheld): f1 bacteriophage origin of replication; arrow indicates direction of (+) strand synthesis
   4118..4447    +  promoter       SV40 promoter: SV40 enhancer and early promoter
   4495..4542    +  promoter       EM7 promoter: synthetic bacterial promoter&nbsp
   4561..4959    +  CDS            BSD: blasticidin S deaminase; Aspergillus terreus BSD; confers resistance to blasticidin
   4960..4987    +  CDS            BleoR (fragment): antibiotic-binding protein; Sh ble from Streptoalloteichus hindustanus; confers resistance to bleomycin, phleomycin, and Zeocin™
   4997..5122    +  CDS            ble (fragment): BLE_KLEPN - Experimental evidence at protein level: Swiss-Prot protein existence level 1. Binding protein with a strong affinity to the bleomycin family of antibiotics. Binds to CL990; an antimitotic-antibiotic compound. From Klebsiella pneumoniae.
   5117..5238    +  polyA_signal   SV40 poly(A) signal: SV40 polyadenylation signal
   5311..5327    -  protein_bind   lac operator: The lac repressor binds to the lac operator to inhibit transcription in E. coli. This inhibition can be relieved by adding lactose or isopropyl-β-D-thiogalactopyranoside (IPTG). lac repressor encoded by lacI
   5335..5365    -  promoter       lac promoter: promoter for the E. coli lac operon
   5380..5401    -  protein_bind   CAP binding site: CAP binding activates transcription in the presence of cAMP. E. coli catabolite activator protein
   5414..5506    -  CDS            lacI (fragment): lac repressor; lacI; The lac repressor binds to the lac operator to inhibit transcription in E. coli. This inhibition can be relieved by adding lactose or isopropyl-β-D-thiogalactopyranoside (IPTG).
   5689..6277    -  rep_origin     ori: high-copy-number ColE1/pMB1/pBR322/pUC origin of replication
   6448..7308    -  CDS            AmpR: β-lactamase; bla; confers resistance to ampicillin, carbenicillin, and related antibiotics
   7309..1       -  promoter       AmpR promoter (across the origin): bla
