[The description below was written by a language model from this plasmid's Addgene catalogue record and pLannotate feature annotations shown in this document.]
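Description:
TL1 alphaDdCBE A1 (DddA6-C) - TL1 alphaL_DdCBE 2 (left, DddA11-C) is a pCMV-based mammalian expression plasmid of about 7.4 kb that encodes one arm of a split, TALE-guided mitochondrial cytosine base editor (DdCBE). It is maintained in E. coli through a high-copy ColE1/pUC-type origin with ampicillin resistance, and it also carries an f1 origin. For selection in mammalian cells, an SV40 promoter (with a bacterial EM7 promoter downstream) drives blasticidin S deaminase, followed by an SV40 polyadenylation signal. The short bleomycin-resistance fragments annotated after this gene appear to be backbone remnants.

The synthetic insert is expressed from the CMV enhancer/promoter, and a T7 promoter lies just upstream of the coding region. It opens with the COX8A mitochondrial targeting sequence, which directs import into the mitochondrial matrix, followed by a 3xFLAG epitope for detection. Next come a TALE N-terminal domain carrying the Q231R, W232G and S233A substitutions (the "alphaN" variant), the TL1 A1 repeat array that specifies the DNA target, and the TALE C-terminal domain. The feature table recognises the flanking TALE regions as avrBs3 fragments, but it leaves the repeat array and the deaminase segment unannotated. The TALE is fused to the C-terminal half of the DddA double-stranded DNA cytidine deaminase, split at position 1397 and carrying T1413I, described as serving as the DddA6/DddA11 C-half. A uracil glycosylase inhibitor (UGI) follows to protect the deaminated base from excision, and the record lists an ATP5B 3'UTR after it. The repeats were assembled by Golden Gate cloning, with the BsmBI sites retained. Since it encodes only one half of the split deaminase, it is presumably used with a partner arm carrying the complementary half to give C-to-T editing in mitochondrial DNA.
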