Addgene plasmid #221994: TL1 alphaDdCBE A1 (DddA6-C) - TL1 alphaL_DdCBE 2 (left, DddA11-C)
Purpose: Expresses mitochondrial cytosine base editor arm in mammalian cells
Depositing lab: Stephen Ekker. Depositing organization: Mayo Foundation for Medical Education and Research. Publication: Unconstrained Precision Mitochondrial Genome Editing with alphaDdCBEs. Castillo SR, Simone BW, Clark KJ, Devaux P, Ekker SC. Hum Gene Ther. 2024 Sep 24. doi: 10.1089/hum.2024.073. PubMed 39212664.
Backbone
  Vector backbone: pCMV
  Backbone size w/o insert (bp): 4717
  Vector type: Mammalian Expression, CRISPR
  Selectable markers: Blasticidin
Growth in bacteria
  Bacterial resistance: Ampicillin, 100 μg/mL
  Growth temperature: 30°C
  Growth strain: NEB Stable
  Copy number: High Copy
Gene/Insert
  Gene/Insert name: COX8A MTS-3xFLAG-TALE NT-alphaN-TL1 TALE A1 repeats-TALE CTD-DddA6/11 1397C-UGI-ATP5B 3'UTR
  Species: Synthetic
  Insert size (bp): 2695
  Mutation: TALE: Q231R, W232G, S233A | DddA: T1413I
  Promoter: CMV
  Tag / fusion protein: 3xFLAG (N terminal on backbone)
  Cloning method: Golden Gate
  Sequencing primers: 5′ T7; 3′ ACACCCGCCGCGCTTAATGC
Terms and licenses: Academic/Nonprofit Terms; Industry Terms: Not Available to Industry
Depositor comments: 5' Cloning Site: BsmBI (Not Destroyed), 3' Cloning Site: BsmBI (Not Destroyed). Please visit https://www.biorxiv.org/content/10.1101/2024.05.13.593977v1 for bioRxiv preprint.
How to cite: TL1 alphaDdCBE A1 (DddA6-C) - TL1 alphaL_DdCBE 2 (left, DddA11-C) was a gift from Stephen Ekker (Addgene plasmid # 221994 ; http://n2t.net/addgene:221994 ; RRID:Addgene_221994)
