>Addgene plasmid #221994 | TL1 alphaDdCBE A1 (DddA6-C) - TL1 alphaL_DdCBE 2 (left, DddA11-C) | depositor partial sequence | sequence record 434695 | Partial
ATGGCCTCCGTTCTGACCCCGCTGCTGCTGCGTGGCCTGACCGGCTCCGCTCGTCGTCTGCCAGTTCCGC
GTGCGAAAATCCATTCCCTGGACTACAAAGACCATGACGGTGATTATAAAGATCATGACATCGATTACAA
GGATGACGATGACAAGATGGACATCGCGGATCTGCGTACCCTGGGTTACAGCCAGCAGCAGCAGGAGAAG
ATCAAGCCAAAGGTGCGCAGCACCGTGGCCCAGCACCATGAAGCTCTGGTGGGTCACGGCTTCACCCACG
CGCACATCGTGGCTCTGAGCCAGCACCCAGCCGCGCTGGGTACCGTGGCCGTGAAATATCAGGACATGAT
TGCTGCCCTGCCAGAGGCTACCCATGAAGCGATTGTGGGTGTGGGCAAGAGAGGAGCCGGTGCTCGTGCG
CTGGAGGCCCTGCTGACCGTGGCCGGTGAACTGCGTGGCCCGCCGCTGCAGCTGGATACCGGCCAGCTGC
TGAAAATCGCGAAACGTGGCGGTGTGACCGCTGTGGAAGCTGTGCATGCCTGGCGTAATGCTCTGACCGG
TGCCCCCCTGAACCTGACCCCGGACCAAGTGGTGGCTATCGCCAGCAACATTGGCGGCAAGCAAGCGCTC
GAAACGGTGCAGCGGCTGTTGCCGGTGCTGTGCCAGGACCATGGCCTGACTCCGGACCAAGTGGTGGCTA
TCGCCAGCCACGATGGCGGCAAGCAAGCGCTCGAAACGGTGCAGCGGCTGTTGCCGGTGCTGTGCCAGGA
CCATGGCCTGACCCCGGACCAAGTGGTGGCTATCGCCAGCAACATTGGCGGCAAGCAAGCGCTCGAAACG
GTGCAGCGGCTGTTGCCGGTGCTGTGCCAGGACCATGGCCTGACCCCGGACCAAGTGGTGGCTATCGCCA
GCAACAATGGCGGCAAGCAAGCGCTCGAAACGGTGCAGCGGCTGTTGCCGGTGCTGTGCCAGGACCATGG
CCTGACCCCGGACCAAGTGGTGGCTATCGCCAGCAACAATGGCGGCAAGCAAGCGCTCGAAACGGTGCAG
CGGCTGTTGCCGGTGCTGTGCCAGGACCATGGCCTGACCCCGGACCAAGTGGTGGCTATCGCCAGCAACA
ATGGCGGCAAGCAAGCGCTCGAAACGGTGCAGCGGCTGTTGCCGGTGCTGTGCCAGGACCATGGCCTGAC
CCCGGACCAAGTGGTGGCTATCGCCAGCAACGGTGGCGGCAAGCAAGCGCTCGAAACGGTGCAGCGGCTG
TTGCCGGTGCTGTGCCAGGACCATGGCCTCACACCCGATCAGGTCGTGGCTATCGCCAGCAACGGTGGCG
GCAAGCAAGCGCTCGAAACGGTGCAGCGGCTGTTGCCGGTGCTGTGCCAGGACCATGGCCTGACCCCGGA
CCAAGTGGTGGCTATCGCCAGCAACGGTGGCGGCAAGCAAGCGCTCGAAACGGTGCAGCGGCTGTTGCCG
GTGCTGTGCCAGGACCATGGCCTGACCCCGGACCAAGTGGTGGCTATCGCCAGCAACAATGGCGGCAAGC
AAGCGCTCGAAACGGTGCAGCGGCTGTTGCCGGTGCTGTGCCAGGACCATGGCCTGACCCCGGACCAAGT
GGTGGCTATCGCCAGCAACGGTGGCGGCAAGCAAGCGCTCGAAACGGTGCAGCGGCTGTTGCCGGTGCTG
TGCCAGGACCATGGCCTGACCCCGGACCAAGTGGTGGCTATCGCCAGCAACGGTGGCGGCAAGCAAGCGC
TCGAAACGGTGCAGCGGCTGTTGCCGGTGCTGTGCCAGGACCATGGCCTGACCCCGGACCAAGTGGTGGC
TATCGCCAGCAACATTGGCGGCAAGCAAGCGCTCGAAACGGTGCAGCGGCTGTTGCCGGTGCTGTGCCAG
GACCATGGCCTGACCCCGGACCAAGTGGTGGCTATCGCCAGCAACATTGGCGGCAAGCAAGCGCTCGAAA
CGGTGCAGCGGCTGTTGCCGGTGCTGTGCCAGGACCATGGCCTGACCCCGGACCAAGTGGTGGCTATCGC
CAGCAACAATGGCGGCAAGCAAGCGCTCGAAAGCATTGTGGCCCAGCTGAGCCGGCCTGATCCGGCGTTG
GCCGCGTTGACCAACGATCACCTGGTGGCCCTGGCCTGCCTGGGCGGTCGTCCGGCCCTGGATGCGGTGA
AGAAAGGCCTGGGTGGATCCGCCATTCCAGTGAAGCGCGGCGCTACCGGTGAAACCAAAGTGTTTATCGG
TAACAGCAACAGCCCGAAGAGCCCGACCAAAGGCGGTTGCTCTGGCGGCTCAACTAATCTGAGCGACATC
ATTGAGAAGGAGACTGGGAAACAGCTGGTCATTCAGGAGTCCATCCTGATGCTGCCTGAGGAGGTGGAGG
AAGTGATCGGCAACAAGCCAGAGTCTGACATCCTGGTGCACACCGCCTACGACGAGTCCACAGATGAGAA
TGTGATGCTGCTGACCTCTGACGCCCCCGAGTATAAGCCTTGGGCCCTGGTCATCCAGGATTCTAACGGC
GAGAATAAGATCAAGATGCTGTGATAAGGGGTCTTTGTCCTCTGTACTGTCTCTCTCCTTGCCCCTAACC
CAAAAAGCTTCATTTTTCTGTGTAGGCTGCACAAGAGCCTTGATTGAAGATATATTCTTTCTGAACAGTA
TTTAAGGTTTCCAATAAAATGTACACCCCTCAGAA
